Addgene plasmid #90103: pMMB67EH-CFP
Purpose: CFP control expression plasmid
Depositing lab: Samuel Miller. Depositing organization: University of Washington. Publication: Asymmetrical distribution of the second messenger c-di-GMP upon bacterial cell division. Christen M, Kulasekara HD, Christen B, Kulasekara BR, Hoffman LR, Miller SI. Science. 2010 Jun 4;328(5983):1295-7. doi: 10.1126/science.1188658. PubMed 20522779.
Backbone
  Vector backbone: pMMB67EH
  Backbone size w/o insert (bp): 9449
  Total vector size (bp): 10154
  Vector type: Bacterial Expression ; Broad-host range
Growth in bacteria
  Bacterial resistance: Gentamicin, 10 μg/mL
  Growth temperature: 37°C
  Growth strain: DH5alpha
  Copy number: Low Copy
Gene/Insert
  Gene/Insert name: CFP (alt names: CYPet; cyan fluorescent protein)
  Insert size (bp): 729
  GenBank ID: 1253317
  Promoter: Ptac
  Cloning method: Restriction Enzyme; 5′ cloning site EcoRI (not destroyed); 3′ cloning site HindIII (not destroyed)
  Sequencing primers: 5′ none; 3′ pBAD-Rvs
Terms and licenses: Academic/Nonprofit Terms; Industry Terms: Not Available to Industry
How to cite: pMMB67EH-CFP was a gift from Samuel Miller (Addgene plasmid # 90103 ; http://n2t.net/addgene:90103 ; RRID:Addgene_90103)
