[The description below was written by a language model from this plasmid's Addgene catalogue record and pLannotate feature annotations shown in this document.]
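Description:
pMMB67EH-CFP is a low-copy, broad-host-range bacterial expression plasmid built on the pMMB67EH backbone, an RSF1010-derived vector. Replication depends on the RSF1010 oriV together with the plasmid-encoded RepA, RepB and RepC proteins, which is what allows maintenance in a wide range of Gram-negative hosts rather than only in E. coli. The backbone also carries the RSF1010 oriT and mob genes (mobB, mobC), so the plasmid can be mobilised by conjugation when a helper conjugative system is present. Selection is by gentamicin. The feature table shows an aacC1 gentamicin acetyltransferase gene with a class 1 integron Pc promoter sitting between two fragments of the β-lactamase gene, indicating that the original ampicillin marker was interrupted by the gentamicin cassette.

The payload is a cyan fluorescent protein, annotated as CyPet (an Aequorea victoria-derived CFP variant), cloned between EcoRI and HindIII sites. It is transcribed from the tac promoter with a downstream lac operator. The transcript is terminated by the rrnB T1 and T2 terminators that follow a 5S rRNA segment. A lacI gene driven by the lacIq promoter supplies lac repressor from the plasmid itself, keeping expression repressed until it is induced with IPTG, independent of the host's genotype.

The record describes it as a CFP control expression plasmid, and the associated study concerns c-di-GMP distribution in dividing bacterial cells. It therefore plausibly serves as a CFP-only fluorescence reference, although the record does not detail this. The sequenced record (11,119 nt) is somewhat longer than the catalogue's stated total size of 10,154 bp.
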