Features (pLannotate 1.2.2; 23 found; start..end, strand, type, name):
     29..57      +  promoter       tac promoter: strong E. coli promoter; hybrid between the trp and lac UV5 promoters
     61..83      +  protein_bind   lac operator (fragment): The lac repressor binds to the lac operator to inhibit transcription in E. coli. This inhibition can be relieved by adding lactose or isopropyl-β-D-thiogalactopyranoside (IPTG). lac repressor encoded by lacI
    125..841     +  CDS            CyPet: CyPet is a basic (constitutively fluorescent) cyan fluorescent protein published in 2005, derived from Aequorea victoria. It has moderate acid sensitivity.
    949..1064    +  ncRNA          5S rRNA: Accession: RF00001 - 5S ribosomal RNA
   1068..1154    +  terminator     rrnB T1 terminator: Escherichia coli rrnB; transcription terminator T1 from the E. coli rrnB gene
   1246..1273    +  terminator     rrnB T2 terminator: transcription terminator T2 from the E. coli rrnB gene
   1292..1383    +  promoter       AmpR promoter: bla
   1384..1593    +  CDS            AmpR (fragment): β-lactamase; bla; confers resistance to ampicillin, carbenicillin, and related antibiotics
   1965..2498    -  CDS            GmR: gentamycin acetyltransferase; aacC1; confers resistance to gentamycin
   2687..2715    -  promoter       Pc promoter: intI1 (promoter lies within the coding sequence); class 1 integron promoter
   2693..3082    -  CDS            YPR2_ECOLX (sequence partly withheld): Protein predicted: Swiss-Prot protein existence level 4. From Escherichia coli.
   3173..3822    +  CDS            bla(M) (fragment): β-lactamase lacking the signal sequence; bla(M); allows cytosolic expression of β-lactamase
   4260..4654    -  rep_origin     RSF1010 oriV: replication origin of the broad-host-range plasmid RSF1010; requires the RSF1010 RepA/B/C proteins for replication (Scholz et al., 1989)
   4684..4965    -  CDS            mobC: MOBC_ECOLX - Protein predicted: Swiss-Prot protein existence level 4. This protein is essential to promote the specific transfer of the plasmid in the presence of conjugative plasmids. From Escherichia coli.
   4996..5083    +  oriT           RSF1010 oriT: origin of transfer of the broad-host-range plasmid RSF1010 (Scholz et al., 1989)
   5912..6322    +  CDS            mobB: MOBB2_ECOLX - Protein predicted: Swiss-Prot protein existence level 4. This protein is essential to promote the specific transfer of the plasmid in the presence of conjugative plasmids. From Escherichia coli.
   6322..7293    +  CDS            RSF1010 RepB: replication protein B of the broad-host-range plasmid RSF1010 (Scholz et al., 1989); repB
   7736..7810    +  ncRNA          Plasmid R1162: Accession: RF00043 - R1162-like plasmid antisense RNA
   7804..8643    +  CDS            RSF1010 RepA: replication protein A of the broad-host-range plasmid RSF1010 (Scholz et al., 1989); repA
   8630..9481    +  CDS            RSF1010 RepC (fragment): replication protein C of the broad-host-range plasmid RSF1010 (Scholz et al., 1989); repC
   9758..10840   -  CDS            lacI: lac repressor; lacI; The lac repressor binds to the lac operator to inhibit transcription in E. coli. This inhibition can be relieved by adding lactose or isopropyl-β-D-thiogalactopyranoside (IPTG).
  10841..10918   -  promoter       lacIq promoter: lacI (mutant); In the lacIq allele, a single base change in the promoter boosts expression of the lacI gene about 10-fold.
  10971..11072   -  CDS            yciV (fragment): RNAAM_ECOLI - Also known as trpH From Escherichia coli (strain K12).
>Addgene plasmid #90103 | pMMB67EH-CFP | addgene full sequence | sequence record 180138 | Addgene NGS Result
GTTCTGGCAAATATTCTGAAATGAGCTGTTGACAATTAATCATCGGCTCGTATAATGTGTGGAATTGTGA
GCGGATAACAATTTCACACAGGAAACAGAATTCACTTTAAGAAGGAGATATCATATGGTGAGCAAGGGAG
AGGAACTGTTCGGCGGCATCGTGCCCATCCTGGTGGAGCTGGAGGGCGACGTGAACGGCCACAAGTTCAG
CGTGAGCGGCGAGGGCGAGGGCGACGCCACCTACGGCAAGCTGACCCTGAAGTTCATCTGCACCACCGGC
AAGCTGCCCGTGCCCTGGCCCACCCTGGTGACCACCCTGACCTGGGGCGTGCAGTGCTTCAGCCGCTACC
CCGACCACATGAAGCAGCACGACTTCTTCAAGAGCGTGATGCCCGAGGGCTACGTGCAGGAGCGGACCAT
CTTCTTCAAGGACGACGGCAACTACAAGACCCGGGCCGAGGTGAAGTTCGAGGGCGACACCCTGGTGAAC
CGGATCGAGCTGAAGGGCATCGACTTCAAGGAGGACGGCAACATCCTGGGCCACAAGCTGGAGTACAACT
ACATCAGCCACAACGTGTACATCACCGCCGACAAGCAGAAGAACGGCATCAAGGCCAACTTCAAGGCCCG
GCACAACATCACCGACGGCAGCGTGCAGCTGGCCGACCACTACCAGCAGAACACCCCCATCGGCGACGGC
CCCGTGATCCTGCCCGACAACCACTACCTGAGCACCCAGAGCAAGCTGAGCAAGGACCCCAACGAGAAGC
GGGACCACATGGTGCTGCTGGAGTTCGTGACCGCCGCCGGCATCACCCACGGCATGGACGAACTGTACAA
AGGCGGCCGCTAACTCGAGAAGCTTGGCTGTTTTGGCGGATGAGAGAAGATTTTCAGCCTGATACAGATT
AAATCAGAACGCAGAAGCGGTCTGATAAAACAGAATTTGCCTGGCGGCAGTAGCGCGGTGGTCCCACCTG
ACCCCATGCCGAACTCAGAAGTGAAACGCCGTAGCGCCGATGGTAGTGTGGGGTCTCCCCATGCGAGAGT
AGGGAACTGCCAGGCATCAAATAAAACGAAAGGCTCAGTCGAAAGACTGGGCCTTTCGTTTTATCTGTTG
TTTGTCGGTGAACGCTCTCCTGAGTAGGACAAATCCGCCGGGAGCGGATTTGAACGTTGCGAAGCAACGG
CCCGGAGGGTGGCGGGCAGGACGCCCGCCATAAACTGCCAGGCATCAAATTAAGCAGAAGGCCATCCTGA
CGGATGGCCTTTTTGCGTTTCTACAAACTCTTTTGTTTATTTTTCTAAATACATTCAAATATGTATCCGC
TCATGAGACAATAACCCTGATAAATGCTTCAATAATATTGAAAAAGGAAGAGTATGAGTATTCAACATTT
CCGTGTCGCCCTTATTCCCTTTTTTGCGGCATTTTGCCTTCCTGTTTTTGCTCACCCAGAAACGCTGGTG
AAAGTAAAAGATGCTGAAGATCAGTTGGGTGCACGAGTGGGTTACATCGAACTGGATCTCAACAGCGGTA
AGATCCTTGAGAGTTTTCGCCCCGAAGAACGTTTTCCAATGATGAGCACTTTTCATGATGTCTAACGGCC
AAGGTAAGCGGCCCGCAGAATGCGGGTCCGCTTGACCGCAGAGTTAGACCCGAAGGCCAAAAGGGAGCGC
CCGGCCTTGAAGAAGGGCGCAGCCCAAGAAAAACCGCTGGACCACGAAAGCGGCGCAGCGCTGCAAGAAG
GATAGCTGGTGGCGCTTGCTGCACAAGCGCTGGAGGCCCAAAAGGCTAGAAAGCCTTTGGAACAGGGCGG
AGCGCTGAAATAAGTGGCTGCGCGCATAAAGCGGGTGATGGGACTAACGCCTGAGTTAAGCCGGAGCGCT
TTGCGGCCGCGGCGTTGTGACAATTTACCGAACAACTCCGCGGCCGGGAAGCCGATCTCGGCTTGAACGA
ATTGTTAGGTGGCGGTACTTGGGTCGATATCAAAGTGCATCACTTCTTCCCGTATGCCCAACTTTGTATA
GAGAGCCACTGCGGGATCGTCACCGTAATCTGCTTGCACGTAGATCACATAAGCACCAAGCGCGTTGGCC
TCATGCTTGAGGAGATTGATGAGCGCGGTGGCAATGCCCTGCCTCCGGTGCTCGCCGGAGACTGCGAGAT
CATAGATATAGATCTCACTACGCGGCTGCTCAAACTTGGGCAGAACGTAAGCCGCGAGAGCGCCAACAAC
CGCTTCTTGGTCGAAGGCAGCAAGCGCGATGAATGTCTTACTACGGAGCAAGTTCCCGAGGTAATCGGAG
TCCGGCTGATGTTGGGAGTAGGTGGCTACGTCTCCGAACTCACGACCGAAAAGATCAAGAGCAGCCCGCA
TGGATTTGACTTGGTCAGGGCCGAGCCTACATGTGCGAATGATGCCCATACTTGAGCCACCTAACTTTGT
TTTAGGGCGACTGCCCTGCTGCGTAACATCGTTGCTGCTGCGTAACATCGTTGCTGCTCCATAACATCAA
ACATCGACCCACGGCGTAACGCGCTTGCTGCTTGGATGCCCGAGGCATAGACTGTACAAAAAAACAGTCA
TAACAAGCCATGAAAACCGCCACTGCGCCGTTACCACCGCTGCGTTCGGTCAAGGTTCTGGACCAGTTGC
GTGAGCGCATACGCTACTTGCATTACAGTTTACGAACCGAACAGGCTTATGTCAACTGGGTTCGTGCCTT
CATCCGTTTCCACGGTGTGCGTCACCCGGCAACCTTGGGCAGCAGCGAAGTCGAGGCATTTCTGTCCTGG
CTGGCGAACGAGCGCAAGGTTTCGGTCTCCACG
[255 nt withheld, positions 2834-3088]
ACGATCATCGTGCGGGAGGGCAAGGGCTCCAAGGATCGGGCCTTGATGTTACCCGAGAGCTTGGCACCCA
GCCTGCGCGAGCAGAAAGTTCTGCTATGTGGCGCGGTATTATCCCGTGTTGACGCCGGGCAAGAGCAACT
CGGTCGCCGCATACACTATTCTCAGAATGACTTGGTTGAGTACTCACCAGTCACAGAAAAGCATCTTACG
GATGGCATGACAGTAAGAGAATTATGCAGTGCTGCCATAACCATGAGTGATAACACTGCGGCCAACTTAC
TTCTGACAACGATCGGAGGACCGAAGGAGCTAACCGCTTTTTTGCACAACATGGGGGATCATGTAACTCG
CCTTGATCGTTGGGAACCGGAGCTGAATGAAGCCATACCAAACGACGAGCGTGACACCACGATGCCTGTA
GCAATGGCAACAACGTTGCGCAAACTATTAACTGGCGAACTACTTACTCTAGCTTCCCGGCAACAATTAA
TAGACTGGATGGAGGCGGATAAAGTTGCAGGACCACTTCTGCGCTCGGCCCTTCCGGCTGGCTGGTTTAT
TGCTGATAAATCTGGAGCCGGTGAGCGTGGGTCTCGCGGTATCATTGCAGCACTGGGGCCAGATGGTAAG
CCCTCCCGTATCGTAGTTATCTACACGACGGGGAGTCAGGCAACTATGGATGAACGAAATAGACAGATCG
CTGAGATAGGTGCCTCACTGATTAAGCATTGGTAACTGTCAGACCAAGTTTACTCATATATACTTTAGAT
TGATTTCTGAAAGCGACCAGGTGCTCGGCGTGGCAAGACTCGCAGCGAACCCGTAGAAAGCCATGCTCCA
GCCGCCCGCATTGGAGAAATTCTTCAAATTCCCGTTGCACATAGCCCGGCAATTCCTTTCCCTGCTCTGC
CATAAGCGCAGCGAATGCCGGGTAATACTCGTCAACGATCTGATAGAGAAGGGTTTGCTCGGGTCGGTGG
CTCTGGTAACGACCAGTATCCCGATCCCGGCTGGCCGTCCTGGCCGCCACATGAGGCATGTTCCGCGTCC
TTGCAATACTGTGTTTACATACAGTCTATCGCTTAGCGGAAAGTTCTTTTACCCTCAGCCGAAATGCCTG
CCGTTGCTAGACATTGCCAGCCAGTGCCCGTCACTCCCGTACTAACTGTCACGAACCCCTGCAATAACTG
TCACGCCCCCCTGCAATAACTGTCACGAACCCCTGCAATAACTGTCACGCCCCCAAACCTGCAAACCCAG
CAGGGGCGGGGGCTGGCGGGGTGTTGGAAAAATCCATCCATGATTATCTAAGAATAATCCACTAGGCGCG
GTTATCAGCGCCCTTGTGGGGCGCTGCTGCCCTTGCCCAATATGCCCGGCCAGAGGCCGGATAGCTGGTC
TATTCGCTGCGCTAGGCTACACACCGCCCCACCGCTGCGCGGCAGGGGGAAAGGCGGGCAAAGCCCGCTA
AACCCCACACCAAACCCCGCAGAAATACGCTGGAGCGCTTTTAGCCGCTTTAGCGGCCTTTCCCCCTACC
CGAAGGGTGGGGGCGCGTGTGCAGCCCCGCAGGGCCTGTCTCGGTCGATCATTCAGCCCGGCTCATCCTT
CTGGCGTGGCGGCAGACCGAACAAGGCGCGGTCGTGGTCGCGTTCAAGGTACGCATCCATTGCCGCCATG
AGCCGATCCTCCGGCCACTCGCTGCTGTTCACCTTGGCCAAAATCATGGCCCCCACCAGCACCTTGCGCC
TTGTTTCGTTCTTGCGCTCTTGCTGCTGTTCCCTTGCCCGCACCCGCTGAATTTCGGCATTGATTCGCGC
TCGTTGTTCTTCGAGCTTGGCCAGCCGATCCGCCGCCTTGTTGCTCCCCTTAACCATCTTGACACCCCAT
TGTTAATGTGCTGTCTCGTAGGCTATCATGGAGGCACAGCGGCGGCAATCCCGACCCTACTTTGTAGGGG
AGGGCGCACTTACCGGTTTCTCTTCGAGAAACTGGCCTAACGGCCACCCTTCGGGCGGTGCGCTCTCCGA
GGGCCATTGCATGGAGCCGAAAAGCAAAAGCAACAGCGAGGCAGCATGGCGATTTATCACCTTACGGCGA
AAACCGGCAGCAGGTCGGGCGGCCAATCGGCCAGGGCCAAGGCCGACTACATCCAGCGCGAAGGCAAGTA
TGCCCGCGACATGGATGAAGTCTTGCACGCCGAATCCGGGCACATGCCGGAGTTCGTCGAGCGGCCCGCC
GACTACTGGGATGCTGCCGACCTGTATGAACGCGCCAATGGGCGGCTGTTCAAGGAGGTCGAATTTGCCC
TGCCGGTCGAGCTGACCCTCGACCAGCAGAAGGCGCTGGCGTCCGAGTTCGCCCAGCACCTGACCGGTGC
CGAGCGCCTGCCGTATACGCTGGCCATCCATGCCGGTGGCGGCGAGAACCCGCACTGCCACCTGATGATC
TCCGAGCGGATCAATGACGGCATCGAGCGGCCCGCCGCTCAGTGGTTCAAGCGGTACAACGGCAAGACCC
CGGAGAAGGGCGGGGCACAGAAGACCGAAGCGCTCAAGCCCAAGGCATGGCTTGAGCAGACCCGCGAGGC
ATGGGCCGACCATGCCAACCGGGCATTAGAGCGGGCTGGCCACGACGCCCGCATTGACCACAGAACACTT
GAGGCGCAGGGCATCGAGCGCCTGCCCGGTGTTCACCTGGGGCCGAACGTGGTGGAGATGGAAGGCCGGG
GCATCCGCACCGACCGGGCAGACGTGGCCCTGAACATCGACACCGCCAACGCCCAGATCATCGACTTACA
GGAATACCGGGAGGCAATAGACCATGAACGCAATCGACAGAGTGAAGAAATCCAGAGGCATCAACGAGTT
AGCGGAGCAGATCGAACCGCTGGCCCAGAGCATGGCGACACTGGCCGACGAAGCCCGGCAGGTCATGAGC
CAGACCCAGCAGGCCAGCGAGGCGCAGGCGGCGGAGTGGCTGAAAGCCCAGCGCCAGACAGGGGCGGCAT
GGGTGGAGCTGGCCAAAGAGTTGCGGGAGGTAGCCGCCGAGGTGAGCAGCGCCGCGCAGAGCGCCCGGAG
CGCGTCGCGGGGGTGGCACTGGAAGCTATGGCTAACCGTGATGCTGGCTTCCATGATGCCTACGGTGGTG
CTGCTGATCGCATCGTTGCTCTTGCTCGACCTGACGCCACTGACAACCGAGGACGGCTCGATCTGGCTGC
GCTTGGTGGCCCGATGAAGAACGACAGGACTTTGCAGGCCATAGGCCGACAGCTCAAGGCCATGGGCTGT
GAGCGCTTCGATATCGGCGTCAGGGACGCCACCACCGGCCAGATGATGAACCGGGAATGGTCAGCCGCCG
AAGTGCTCCAGAACACGCCATGGCTCAAGCGGATGAATGCCCAGGGCAATGACGTGTATATCAGGCCCGC
CGAGCAGGAGCGGCATGGTCTGGTGCTGGTGGACGACCTCAGCGAGTTTGACCTGGATGACATGAAAGCC
GAGGGCCGGGAGCCTGCCCTGGTAGTGGAAACCAGCCCGAAGAACTATCAGGCATGGGTCAAGGTGGCCG
ACGCCGCAGGCGGTGAACTTCGGGGGCAGATTGCCCGGACGCTGGCCAGCGAGTACGACGCCGACCCGGC
CAGCGCCGACAGCCGCCACTATGGCCGCTTGGCGGGCTTCACCAACCGCAAGGACAAGCACACCACCCGC
GCCGGTTATCAGCCGTGGGTGCTGCTGCGTGAATCCAAGGGCAAGACCGCCACCGCTGGCCCGGCGCTGG
TGCAGCAGGCTGGCCAGCAGATCGAGCAGGCCCAGCGGCAGCAGGAGAAGGCCCGCAGGCTGGCCAGCCT
CGAACTGCCCGAGCGGCAGCTTAGCCGCCACCGGCGCACGGCGCTGGACGAGTACCGCAGCGAGATGGCC
GGGCTGGTCAAGCGCTTCGGTGATGACCTCAGCAAGTGCGACTTTATCGCCGCGCAGAAGCTGGCCAGCC
GGGGCCGCAGTGCCGAGGAAATCGGCAAGGCCATGGCCGAGGCCAGCCCAGCGCTGGCAGAGCGCAAGCC
CGGCCACGAAGCGGATTACATCGAGCGCACCGTCAGCAAGGTCATGGGTCTGCCCAGCGTCCAGCTTGCG
CGGGCCGAGCTGGCACGGGCACCGGCACCCCGCCAGCGAGGCATGGACAGGGGCGGGCCAGATTTCAGCA
TGTAGTGCTTGCGTTGGTACTCACGCCTGTTATACTATGAGTACTCACGCACAGAAGGGGGTTTTATGGA
ATACGAAAAAAGCGCTTCAGGGTCGGTCTACCTGATCAAAAGTGACAAGGGCTATTGGTTGCCCGGTGGC
TTTGGTTATACGTCAAACAAGGCCGAGGCTGGCCGCTTTTCAGTCGCTGATATGGCCAGCCTTAACCTTG
ACGGCTGCACCTTGTCCTTGTTCCGCGAAGACAAGCCTTTCGGCCCCGGCAAGTTTCTCGGTGACTGATA
TGAAAGACCAAAAGGACAAGCAGACCGGCGACCTGCTGGCCAGCCCTGACGCTGTACGCCAAGCGCGATA
TGCCGAGCGCATGAAGGCCAAAGGGATGCGTCAGCGCAAGTTCTGGCTGACCGACGACGAATACGAGGCG
CTGCGCGAGTGCCTGGAAGAACTCAGAGCGGCGCAGGGCGGGGGTAGTGACCCCGCCAGCGCCTAACCAC
CAACTGCCTGCAAAGGAGGCAATCAATGGCTACCCATAAGCCTATCAATATTCTGGAGGCGTTCGCAGCA
GCGCCGCCACCGCTGGACTACGTTTTGCCCAACATGGTGGCCGGTACGGTCGGGGCGCTGGTGTCGCCCG
GTGGTGCCGGTAAATCCATGCTGGCCCTGCAACTGGCCGCACAGATTGCAGGCGGGCCGGATCTGCTGGA
GGTGGGCGAACTGCCCACCGGCCCGGTGATCTACCTGCCCGCCGAAGACCCGCCCACCGCCATTCATCAC
CGCCTGCACGCCCTTGGGGCGCACCTCAGCGCCGAGGAACGGCAAGCCGTGGCTGACGGCCTGCTGATCC
AGCCGCTGATCGGCAGCCTGCCCAACATCATGGCCCCGGAGTGGTTCGACGGCCTCAAGCGCGCCGCCGA
GGGCCGCCGCCTGATGGTGCTGGACACGCTGCGCCGGTTCCACATCGAGGAAGAAAACGCCAGCGGCCCC
ATGGCCCAGGTCATCGGTCGCATGGAGGCCATCGCCGCCGATACCGGGTGCTCTATCGTGTTCCTGCACC
ATGCCAGCAAGGGCGCGGCCATGATGGGCGCAGGCGACCAGCAGCAGGCCAGCCGGGGCAGCTCGGTACT
GGTCGATAACATCCGCTGGCAGTCCTACCTGTCGAGCATGACCAGCGCCGAGGCCGAGGAATGGGGTGTG
GACGACGACCAGCGCCGGTTCTTCGTCCGCTTCGGTGTGAGCAAGGCCAACTATGGCGCACCGTTCGCTG
ATCGGTGGTTCAGGCGGCATGACGGCGGGGTGCTCAAGCCCGCCGTGCTGGAGAGGCAGCGCAAGAGCAA
GGGGGTGCCCCGTGGTGAAGCCTAAGAACAAGCACAGCCTCAGCCACGTCCGGCACGACCCGGCGCACTG
TCTGGCCCCCGGCCTGTTCCGTGCCCTCAAGCGGGGCGAGCGCAAGCGCAGCAAGCTGGACGTGACGTAT
GACTACGGCGACGGCAAGCGGATCGAGTTCAGCGGCCCGGAGCCGCTGGGCGCTGATGATCTGCGCATCC
TGCAAGGGCTGGTGGCCATGGCTGGGCCTAATGGCCTAGTGCTTGGCCCGGAACCCAAGACCGAAGGCGG
ACGGCAGCTCCGGCTGTTCCTGGAACCCAAGTGGGAGGCCGTCACCGCTGATGCCATGGTGGTCAAAGGT
AGCTATCGGGCGCTGGCAAAGGAAATCGGGGCAGAGGTCGATAGTGGTGGGGCGCTCAAGCACATACAGG
ACTGCATCGAGCGCCTTTGGAAGGTATCCATCATCGCCCAGAATGGCCGCAAGCGGCAGGGGTTTCGGCT
GCTGTCGGAGTACGCCAGCGACGAGGCGGACGGGCGCCTGTACGTGGCCCTGAACCCCTTGATCGCGCAG
GCCGTCATGGGTGGCGGCCAGCATGTGCGCATCAGCATGGACGAGGTGCGGGCGCTGGACAGCGAAACCG
CCCGCCTGCTGCACCAGCGGCTGTGTGGCTGGATCGACCCCGGCAAAACCGGCAAGGCTTCCATAGATAC
CTTGTGCGGCTATGTCTGGCCGTCAGAGGCCAGTGGTTCGACCATGCGCAAGCGCCGCCAGCGGGTGCGC
GAGGCGTTGCCGGAGCTGGTCGCGCTGGGCTGGACGGTAACCGAGTTCGCGGCGGGCAAGTACGACATCA
CCCGGCCCAAGGCGGCAGGCTGACCCCCCCCACTCTATTGTAAACAAGACATTTTTATCTTTTATATTCA
ATGGCTTATTTTCCTGCTAATTGGTAATACCATGAAAAATACCATGCTCAGAAAAGGCTTAACAATATTT
TGAAAAATTGCCTACTGAGCGCTGCCGCACAGCTCCATAGGCCGCTTTCCTGGCTTTGCTTCCAGATGTA
TGCTCTTCTGCTCCCGAACGCCAGCAAGACGTAGCCCAGCGCGTCGGCCAGCTTGCAATTCGCGCTAACT
TACATTAATTGCGTTGCGCTCACTGCCCGCTTTCCAGTCGGGAAACCTGTCGTGCCAGCTGCATTAATGA
ATCGGCCAACGCGCGGGGAGAGGCGGTTTGCGTATTGGGCGCCAGGGTGGTTTTTCTTTTCACCAGTGAG
ACGGGCAACAGCTGATTGCCCTTCACCGCCTGGCCCTGAGAGAGTTGCAGCAAGCGGTCCACGCTGGTTT
GCCCCAGCAGGCGAAAATCCTGTTTGATGGTGGTTAACGGCGGGATATAACATGAGCTGTCTTCGGTATC
GTCGTATCCCACTACCGAGATATCCGCACCAACGCGCAGCCCGGACTCGGTAATGGCGCGCATTGCGCCC
AGCGCCATCTGATCGTTGGCAACCAGCATCGCAGTGGGAACGATGCCCTCATTCAGCATTTGCATGGTTT
GTTGAAAACCGGACATGGCACTCCAGTCGCCTTCCCGTTCCGCTATCGGCTGAATTTGATTGCGAGTGAG
ATATTTATGCCAGCCAGCCAGACGCAGACGCGCCGAGACAGAACTTAATGGGCCCGCTAACAGCGCGATT
TGCTGGTGACCCAATGCGACCAGATGCTCCACGCCCAGTCGCGTACCGTCTTCATGGGAGAAAATAATAC
TGTTGATGGGTGTCTGGTCAGAGACATCAAGAAATAACGCCGGAACATTAGTGCAGGCAGCTTCCACAGC
AATGGCATCCTGGTCATCCAGCGGATAGTTAATGATCAGCCCACTGACGCGTTGCGCGAGAAGATTGTGC
ACCGCCGCTTTACAGGCTTCGACGCCGCTTCGTTCTACCATCGACACCACCACGCTGGCACCCAGTTGAT
CGGCGCGAGATTTAATCGCCGCGACAATTTGCGACGGCGCGTGCAGGGCCAGACTGGAGGTGGCAACGCC
AATCAGCAACGACTGTTTGCCCGCCAGTTGTTGTGCCACGCGGTTGGGAATGTAATTCAGCTCCGCCATC
GCCGCTTCCACTTTTTCCCGCGTTTTCGCAGAAACGTGGCTGGCCTGGTTCACCACGCGGGAAACGGTCT
GATAAGAGACACCGGCATACTCTGCGACATCGTATAACGTTACTGGTTTCACATTCACCACCCTGAATTG
ACTCTCTTCCGGGCGCTATCATGCCATACCGCGAAAGGTTTTGCACCATTCGATGGTGTCAACGTAAATG
CCGCTTCGCCTTCGCGCGCGAATTGCAAGCTGATCCGGGCTTATCGACTGCACGGTGCACCAATGCTTCT
GGCGTCAGGCAGCCATCGGAAGCTGTGGTATGGCTGTGCAGGTCGTAAATCACTGCATAATTCGTGTCGC
TCAAGGCGCACTCCCGTTCTGGATAATGTTTTTTGCGCCGACATCATAACG
